>Addgene plasmid #79695 | MK08_HUMAN_D0 | depositor partial sequence | sequence record 149017 | Sequence of gene (MK08_HUMAN) inserted into backbone.
ATGAGCAGAAGCAAGCGTGACAACAATTTTTATAGTGTAGAGATTGGAGATTCTACATTCACAGTCCTGA
AACGATATCAGAATTTAAAACCTATAGGCTCAGGAGCTCAAGGAATAGTATGCGCAGCTTATGATGCCAT
TCTTGAAAGAAATGTTGCAATCAAGAAGCTAAGCCGACCATTTCAGAATCAGACTCATGCCAAGCGGGCC
TACAGAGAGCTAGTTCTTATGAAATGTGTTAATCACAAAAATATAATTGGCCTTTTGAATGTTTTCACAC
CACAGAAATCCCTAGAAGAATTTCAAGATGTTTACATAGTCATGGAGCTCATGGATGCAAATCTTTGCCA
AGTGATTCAGATGGAGCTAGATCATGAAAGAATGTCCTACCTTCTCTATCAGATGCTGTGTGGAATCAAG
CACCTTCATTCTGCTGGAATTATTCATCGGGACTTAAAGCCCAGTAATATAGTAGTAAAATCTGATTGCA
CTTTGAAGATTCTTGACTTCGGTCTGGCCAGGACTGCAGGAACGAGTTTTATGATGACGCCTTATGTAGT
GACTCGCTACTACAGAGCACCCGAGGTCATCCTTGGCATGGGCTACAAGGAAAACGTGGATTTATGGTCT
GTGGGGTGCATTATGGGAGAAATGGTTTGCCACAAAATCCTCTTTCCAGGAAGGGACTATATTGATCAGT
GGAATAAAGTTATTGAACAGCTTGGAACACCATGTCCTGAATTCATGAAGAAACTGCAACCAACAGTAAG
GACTTACGTTGAAAACAGACCTAAATATGCTGGATATAGCTTTGAGAAACTCTTCCCTGATGTCCTTTTC
CCAGCTGACTCAGAACACAACAAACTTAAAGCCAGTCAGGCAAGGGATTTGTTATCCAAAATGCTGGTAA
TAGATGCATCTAAAAGGATCTCTGTAGATGAAGCTCTCCAACACCCGTACATCAATGTCTGGTATGATCC
TTCTGAAGCAGAAGCTCCACCACCAAAGATCCCTGACAAGCAGTTAGATGAAAGGGAACACACAATAGAA
GAGTGGAAAGAATTGATATATAAGGAAGTTATGGACTTG
