>Addgene plasmid #79695 | MK08_HUMAN_D0 | addgene partial sequence | sequence record 156442 | T7 5'-TAATACGACTCACTATAGGG-3'
ATTAAGCGGCCGCCCTGCAGGACTCGAGTTCTAGAAATAATTTTGTTTAACTTTAAGAAGGAGATATACA
TATGAAATCTTCTCACCATCACCATCACCATCACCATCACCATGAAAACCTGTACTTCCAATCCAATGCA
ATGAGCAGAAGCAAGCGTGACAACAATTTTTATAGTGTAGAGATTGGAGATTCTACATTCACAGTCCTGA
AACGATATCAGAATTTAAAACCTATAGGCTCAGGAGCTCAAGGAATAGTATGCGCAGCTTATGATGCCAT
TCTTGAAAGAAATGTTGCAATCAAGAAGCTAAGCCGACCATTTCAGAATCAGACTCATGCCAAGCGGGCC
TACAGAGAGCTAGTTCTTATGAAATGTGTTAATCACAAAAATATAATTGGCCTTTTGAATGTTTTCACAC
CACAGAAATCCCTAGAAGAATTTCAAGATGTTTACATAGTCATGGAGCTCATGGATGCAAATCTTTGCCA
AGTGATTCAGATGGAGCTAGATCATGAAAGAATGTCCTACCTTCTCTATCAGATGCTGTGTGGAATCAAG
CACCTTCATTCTGCTGGAATTATTCATCGGGACTTAAAGCCCAGTAATATAGTAGTAAAATCTGATTGCA
CTTTGAAGATTCTTGACTTCGGTCTGGCCAGGACTGCAGGAACGAGTTTTATGATGACGCCTTATGTAGT
GACTCGCTACTACAGAGCACCCGAGGTCATCCTTGGCATGGGCTACAAGGAAAACGTGGATTTATGGTCT
GTGGGGTGCATTATGGGAGAAATGGTTTGCCACAAAATCCTCTTTCCAGGAAGGGACTATATTGATCAGT
GGA
