>Addgene plasmid #79695 | MK08_HUMAN_D0 | addgene partial sequence | sequence record 156443 | T7term 5'-GCTAGTTATTGCTCAGCGG-3'
TTAGCAGCCGGATCAGCGCGCACGCGTGGTACCGGCCGGCCACCAGGTGGCGCGCCGCGATCGCGGATCC
GTTATCCACTTCCAATGTTATTACAAGTCCATAACTTCCTTATATATCAATTCTTTCCACTCTTCTATTG
TGTGTTCCCTTTCATCTAACTGCTTGTCAGGGATCTTTGGTGGTGGAGCTTCTGCTTCAGAAGGATCATA
CCAGACATTGATGTACGGGTGTTGGAGAGCTTCATCTACAGAGATCCTTTTAGATGCATCTATTACCAGC
ATTTTGGATAACAAATCCCTTGCCTGACTGGCTTTAAGTTTGTTGTGTTCTGAGTCAGCTGGGAAAAGGA
CATCAGGGAAGAGTTTCTCAAAGCTATATCCAGCATATTTAGGTCTGTTTTCAACGTAAGTCCTTACTGT
TGGTTGCAGTTTCTTCATGAATTCAGGACATGGTGTTCCAAGCTGTTCAATAACTTTATTCCACTGATCA
ATATAGTCCCTTCCTGGAAAGAGGATTTTGTGGCAAACCATTTCTCCCATAATGCACCCCACAGACCATA
AATCCACGTTTTCCTTGTAGCCCATGCCAAGGATGACCTCGGGTGCTCTGTAGTAGCGAGTCACTACATA
AGGCGTCATCATAAAACTCGTTCCTGCAGTCCTGGCCAGACCGAAGTCAAGAATCTTCAAAGTGCAATCA
GATTTTACTACTATATTACTGGGCTTTAAGTCCCGATGAATAATTCCAGCAGAATGAAGGTGCTTGATTC
CACACAGCATCTGATAGAGAAGGTAGGACATTCTTTCATGATCTAGCTCCATCTGA
