[The description below was written by a language model from this plasmid's Addgene catalogue record.]
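Description:
MK08_HUMAN_D0 is a bacterial expression plasmid that encodes the kinase domain of human MAPK8 (also known as JNK1 or SAPK1; UniProt-style name MK08_HUMAN). It is built on the pET His10 TEV LIC cloning vector (2B-T-10), and the insert was introduced by ligation-independent cloning. The plasmid is selected with ampicillin and is recorded as low copy. The record does not name the origin of replication, gives no feature table, and does not state the residue boundaries of the kinase domain.

Expression is driven by a T7 promoter, so protein production depends on an E. coli host that supplies T7 RNA polymerase. The backbone adds an N-terminal fusion consisting of a ten-histidine tag followed by a TEV protease recognition site. The tag allows capture of the kinase domain by immobilised metal affinity chromatography, and TEV cleavage can then remove it to leave a near-native protein.

The construct belongs to an open library of human kinase domain constructs designed for automated bacterial expression. It is intended to be co-expressed with a separate Lambda phosphatase plasmid from the same set, and a YopH phosphatase vector is also mentioned in the depositor comments. Co-expressing a phosphatase is described as a way to enhance kinase expression in bacteria; in general it does so by keeping the kinase dephosphorylated and limiting toxic or heterogeneous phosphorylation. Typical uses would be producing recombinant JNK1 kinase domain for biochemical, biophysical or structural work.
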