Addgene plasmid #79695: MK08_HUMAN_D0
Purpose: This plasmid encodes the kinase domain of MK08. Intended for co-expression with Lambda Phosphatase that accompanies this set to enhance bacterial kinase expression.
Depositing lab: John Chodera & Nicholas Levinson & Markus Seeliger. Depositing organization: Memorial Sloan-Kettering Cancer Center. Publication: An open library of human kinase domain constructs for automated bacterial expression. Albanese SK, Parton DL, Isik M, Rodriguez-Laureano L, Hanson SM, Behr JM, Gradia S, Jeans C, Levinson NM, Seeliger MA, Chodera JD. Biochemistry. 2018 Jul 13. doi: 10.1021/acs.biochem.7b01081. PubMed 30004690.
Backbone
  Vector backbone: pET His10 TEV LIC cloning vector (2B-T-10)
  Backbone manufacturer: Scott Gradia (Addgene plasmid # 78173)
  Vector type: Bacterial Expression
Growth in bacteria
  Bacterial resistance: Ampicillin, 100 μg/mL
  Growth temperature: 37°C
  Growth strain: DH5alpha
  Copy number: Low Copy
Gene/Insert
  Gene/Insert name: MK08 (alt name: MAPK8)
  Species: H. sapiens (human)
  Entrez Gene: MAPK8 (a.k.a. JNK, JNK-46, JNK1, JNK1A2, JNK21B1/2, PRKM8, SAPK1, SAPK1c)
  Promoter: T7
  Tag / fusion protein: His10-TEV (N terminal on backbone)
  Cloning method: Ligation Independent Cloning
  Sequencing primers: 5′ T7; 3′ T7 reverse
Terms and licenses: Academic/Nonprofit Terms; Industry Terms: Not Available to Industry
Depositor comments: This plasmid was generated as part of an open library of human kinase domain constructs for automated bacterial expression. The work can be found here doi: http://dx.doi.org/10.1101/038711 The lambda phosphatase expression vector can be found at https://www.addgene.org/79748/ The YopH Phosphatase expression vector can be found at https://www.addgene.org/79749/
How to cite: MK08_HUMAN_D0 was a gift from John Chodera & Nicholas Levinson & Markus Seeliger (Addgene plasmid # 79695 ; http://n2t.net/addgene:79695 ; RRID:Addgene_79695)
